>Addgene plasmid #153385 | lvl0 TUB9t | addgene full sequence | sequence record 314938 | Addgene NGS Result
ACGCTTGAGACCCTGCAGTCCGGCAAAAAAGGGCAAGGTGTCACCACCCTGCCCTTTTTCTTTAAAACCG
AAAAGATTACTTCGCGTTATGCAGGCTTCCTCGCTCACTGACTCGCTGCGCTCGGTCGTTCGGCTGCGGC
GAGCGGTATCAGCTCACTCAAAGGCGGTAATACGGTTATCCACAGAATCAGGGGATAACGCAGGAAAGAA
CATGTGAGCAAAAGGCCAGCAAAAGGCCAGGAACCGTAAAAAGGCCGCGTTGCTGGCGTTTTTCCACAGG
CTCCGCCCCCCTGACGAGCATCACAAAAATCGACGCTCAAGTCAGAGGTGGCGAAACCCGACAGGACTAT
AAAGATACCAGGCGTTTCCCCCTGGAAGCTCCCTCGTGCGCTCTCCTGTTCCGACCCTGCCGCTTACCGG
ATACCTGTCCGCCTTTCTCCCTTCGGGAAGCGTGGCGCTTTCTCATAGCTCACGCTGTAGGTATCTCAGT
TCGGTGTAGGTCGTTCGCTCCAAGCTGGGCTGTGTGCACGAACCCCCCGTTCAGCCCGACCGCTGCGCCT
TATCCGGTAACTATCGTCTTGAGTCCAACCCGGTAAGACACGACTTATCGCCACTGGCAGCAGCCACTGG
TAACAGGATTAGCAGAGCGAGGTATGTAGGCGGTGCTACAGAGTTCTTGAAGTGGTGGCCTAACTACGGC
TACACTAGAAGAACAGTATTTGGTATCTGCGCTCTGCTGAAGCCAGTTACCTTCGGAAAAAGAGTTGGTA
GCTCTTGATCCGGCAAACAAACCACCGCTGGTAGCGGTGGTTTTTTTGTTTGCAAGCAGCAGATTACGCG
CAGAAAAAAAGGATCTCAAGAAGATCCTTTGATCTTTTCTACGGGGTCTGACGCTCAGTGGAACGAAAAC
TCACGTTAAGGGATTTTGGTCATGAGATTATCAAAAAGGATCTTCACCTAGATCCTTTTAAATTAAAAAT
GAAGTTTTAAATCAATCTAAAGTATATATGAGTAAACTTGGTCTGACAGCTCGAGGCTTGGATTCTCACC
AATAAAAAACGCCCGGCGGCAACCGAGCGTTCTGAACAAATCCAGATGGAGTTCTGAGGTCATTACTGGA
TCTATCAACAGGAGTCCAAGCGAGCTCGATATCAAATTACGCCCCGCCCTGCCACTCATCGCAGTACTGT
TGTAATTCATTAAGCATTCTGCCGACATGGAAGCCATCACAAACGGCATGATGAACCTGAATCGCCAGCG
GCATCAGCACCTTGTCGCCTTGCGTATAATATTTGCCCATGGTGAAAACGGGGGCGAAGAAGTTGTCCAT
ATTGGCCACGTTTAAATCAAAACTGGTGAAACTCACCCAGGGATTGGCTGAGACGAAAAACATATTCTCA
ATAAACCCTTTAGGGAAATAGGCCAGGTTTTCACCGTAACACGCCACATCTTGCGAATATATGTGTAGAA
ACTGCCGGAAATCGTCGTGGTATTCACTCCAGAGCGATGAAAACGTTTCAGTTTGCTCATGGAAAACGGT
GTAACAAGGGTGAACACTATCCCATATCACCAGCTCACCGTCTTTCATTGCCATACGAAATTCCGGATGA
GCATTCATCAGGCGGGCAAGAATGTGAATAAAGGCCGGATAAAACTTGTGCTTATTTTTCTTTACGGTCT
TTAAAAAGGCCGTAATATCCAGCTGAACGGTCTGGTTATAGGTACATTGAGCAACTGACTGAAATGCCTC
AAAATGTTCTTTACGATGCCATTGGGATATATCAACGGTGGTATATCCAGTGATTTTTTTCTCCATTTTA
GCTTCCTTAGCTCCTGAAAATCTCGATAACTCAAAAAATACGCCCGGTAGTGATCTTATTTCATTATGGT
GAAAGTTGGAACCTCTTACGTGCCCGATCAACTCGAGTGCCACCTGACGTCTAAGAAACCATTATTATCA
TGACATTAACCTATAAAAATAGGCGTATCACGAGGCAGAATTTCAGATAAAAAAAATCCTTAGCTTTCGC
TAAGGATGATTTCTGGAATTCGGTCTCTGCTTAGAAAAGATGATTGATTATTACTTTTGTAAGGCTGTAA
GTTCGTCGCACTCATTTCCTTTTACCTCTTTTTCTGAATTGGGATTCTCTCTTTTTGTGCTTTGTGTGTT
TTGTTATTGAATTTCTTTCCCAAACCTAAGATTTGTTCCAGAGTGTAATCACATTTGCCTATGCTTCTTT
GTTTTGTCTATGAAAATATTTCAATGTCAAAAGCCTATACA
Features (pLannotate 1.2.2; 6 found; start..end, strand, type, name):
     19..76      +  terminator     his operon terminator: This putative transcriptin terminator from the E. coli his operon has a 2-bp deletion introduced during synthesis. Its efficiency has not been determined.
    271..859     -  rep_origin     ori: high-copy-number ColE1/pMB1/pBR322/pUC origin of replication
   1042..1136    -  terminator     lambda t0 terminator: transcription terminator from phage lambda
   1160..1816    -  CDS            cat: CAT_ECOLX - Experimental evidence at protein level: Swiss-Prot protein existence level 1. This enzyme is an effector of chloramphenicol resistance in bacteria. From Escherichia coli. This protein is used as a marker in many commonly used cloning vectors, such as pACYC184.
   1817..1914    -  promoter       cat promoter: promoter of the E. coli cat gene encoding chloramphenicol acetyltransferase
   2000..2043    -  terminator     bacterial terminator: putative bacterial transcription terminator
