[The description below was written by a language model from this plasmid's Addgene catalogue record and pLannotate feature annotations shown in this document.]
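Description:
lvl0 TUB9t is a Level 0 standard-part plasmid from the Mobius Assembly for Plant Systems toolkit, carrying a plant transcriptional terminator rather than a complete expression unit. The backbone is mUAV, the small (about 2.05 kb) universal acceptor vector of the Mobius system. The insert is a 228 bp terminator from the Arabidopsis thaliana TUB9 gene. It was cloned between two AarI sites, both of which were destroyed in the process, as expected for a Type IIS-based domestication step that leaves the part in a form suited to later modular assembly. The full sequenced plasmid is 2,281 nt, consistent with backbone plus insert.

The annotated features all belong to the bacterial backbone. A high-copy ColE1/pUC-type origin supports propagation in E. coli. Chloramphenicol selection is provided by the cat gene under its native promoter, followed by the phage lambda t0 terminator. A his operon terminator and another putative bacterial terminator are also present, and these probably insulate the cloning site from read-through transcription from the backbone. The automated annotation did not detect the TUB9 terminator itself, which presumably lies in the unannotated region near the ends of the sequence record. The plasmid contains no plant promoter, coding sequence, plant selection marker or T-DNA borders, so although it is catalogued as a plant expression vector, it cannot drive expression by itself.

Its intended use is as a building block. The TUB9 terminator would be combined with promoter and coding-sequence parts in higher-level Mobius vectors to build plant transcription units. The associated work examined how promoter–terminator pairings influence gene regulation.
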