Addgene plasmid #153385: lvl0 TUB9t
Purpose: Plant terminator
Depositing lab: Naomi Nakayama. Depositing organization: University of Edinburgh. Publication: Mobius Assembly for Plant Systems highlights promoter-terminator interaction in gene regulation. Andreou , Andreas I., Nirkko, Jessica , Ochoa-Villarreal, Marisol , Nakayama, Naomi. bioRxiv, March 31, 2021 10.1101/2021.03.31.437819.
Backbone
  Vector backbone: mUAV
  Backbone size w/o insert (bp): 2053
  Vector type: Plant Expression
Growth in bacteria
  Bacterial resistance: Chloramphenicol, 25 μg/mL
  Growth temperature: 37°C
  Growth strain: DH5alpha
  Copy number: High Copy
Gene/Insert
  Gene/Insert name: TUB9 terminator
  Species: A. thaliana (mustard weed)
  Insert size (bp): 228
  Cloning method: Restriction Enzyme; 5′ cloning site AarI (destroyed during cloning); 3′ cloning site AarI (destroyed during cloning)
  Sequencing primers: 5′ tgccacctgacgtctaagaa; 3′ attaccgcctttgagtgagc
Terms and licenses: Academic/Nonprofit Terms; Industry Terms: Not Available to Industry
How to cite: lvl0 TUB9t was a gift from Naomi Nakayama (Addgene plasmid # 153385 ; http://n2t.net/addgene:153385 ; RRID:Addgene_153385)
